>Addgene plasmid #55366 | mCerulean-ER-5 | depositor partial sequence | sequence record 85770 | insert sequence
TGACGCAAATGGGCGGTAGGCGTGTACGGTGGGAGGTCTATATAAGCAGAGCTGGTTTAGTGAACCGTCA
GATCCGCTAGCGCCACCATGCTGCTATCCGTGCCGTTGCTGCTCGGCCTCCTCGGCCTGGCCGTCGCCGC
ACCGGTCGCCACCATGGTGAGCAAGGGCGAGGAGCTGTTCACCGGGGTGGTGCCCATCCTGGTCGAGCTG
GACGGCGACGTAAACGGCCACAAGTTCAGCGTGTCCGGCGAGGGCGAGGGCGATGCCACCTACGGCAAGC
TGACCCTGAAGTTCATCTGCACCACCGGCAAGCTGCCCGTGCCCTGGCCCACCCTCGTGACCACCCTGAC
CTGGGGCGTGCAGTGCTTCGCCCGCTACCCCGACCACATGAAGCAGCACGACTTCTTCAAGTCCGCCATG
CCCGAAGGCTACGTCCAGGAGCGCACCATCTTCTTCAAGGACGACGGCAACTACAAGACCCGCGCCGAGG
TGAAGTTCGAGGGCGACACCCTGGTGAACCGCATCGAGCTGAAGGGCATCGACTTCAAGGAGGACGGCAA
CATCCTGGGGCACAAGCTGGAGTACAACGCCATCAGCGACAACGTCTATATCACCGCCGACAAGCAGAAG
AACGGCATCAAGGCCAACTTCAAGATCCGCCACAACATCGAGGACGGCAGCGTGCAGCTCGCCGACCACT
ACCAGCAGAACACCCCCATCGGCGACGGCCCCGTGCTGCTGCCCGACAACCACTACCTGAGCACCCAGTC
CAAGCTGAGCAAAGACCCCAACGAGAAGCGCGATCACATGGTCCTGCTGGAGTTCGTGACCGCCGCCGGG
ATCACTCTCGGCATGGACGAGCTGTACAAGTCCGGAAAGGACGAGCTGTAAGAATTCTGCAGTCGACGGT
ACCGCGGGCCCGGGATCCACCGGATCTAGATAACTGATCATAATCAGCCATACCACATTTGTAGAGGTTT
TACTTGCTTTAAAA
