>Addgene plasmid #55366 | mCerulean-ER-5 | addgene partial sequence | sequence record 116826 | CMV-F 5'-CGCAAATGGGCGGTAGGCGTG-3'
AGAGCTGGTTTAGTGAACCGTCAGATCCGCTAGCGCCACCATGCTGCTATCCGTGCCGTTGCTGCTCGGC
CTCCTCGGCCTGGCCGTCGCCGCACCGGTCGCCACCATGGTGAGCAAGGGCGAGGAGCTGTTCACCGGGG
TGGTGCCCATCCTGGTCGAGCTGGACGGCGACGTAAACGGCCACAAGTTCAGCGTGTCCGGCGAGGGCGA
GGGCGATGCCACCTACGGCAAGCTGACCCTGAAGTTCATCTGCACCACCGGCAAGCTGCCCGTGCCCTGG
CCCACCCTCGTGACCACCCTGACCTGGGGCGTGCAGTGCTTCGCCCGCTACCCCGACCACATGAAGCAGC
ACGACTTCTTCAAGTCCGCCATGCCCGAAGGCTACGTCCAGGAGCGCACCATCTTCTTCAAGGACGACGG
CAACTACAAGACCCGCGCCGAGGTGAAGTTCGAGGGCGACACCCTGGTGAACCGCATCGAGCTGAAGGGC
ATCGACTTCAAGGAGGACGGCAACATCCTGGGGCACAAGCTGGAGTACAACGCCATCAGCGACAACGTCT
ATATCACCGCCGACAAGCAGAAGAACGGCATCAAGGCCAACTTCAAGATCCGCCACAACATCGAGGACGG
CAGCGTGCAGCTCGCCGACCACTACCAGCAGAACACCCCCATCGGCGACGGCCCCGTGCTGCTGCCCGAC
AACCACTACCTGAGCACCCAGTCCAAGCTGAGCAAAGACCCCAACGAGAAGCGCGATCACATGGTCCTGC
TGGAGTTCGTGACCGCCGCCGGGATCACTCTCGGCATGGACGAGCTGTACAAGTCCGGAAAGGACGAG
