[The description below was written by a language model from this plasmid's Addgene catalogue record.]
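Description:
mCerulean-ER-5 is a mammalian expression plasmid that produces the cyan fluorescent protein mCerulean targeted to the endoplasmic reticulum. It is built on an mCerulean backbone of about 4.75 kb and is maintained in E. coli as a high-copy plasmid under kanamycin selection. The record also lists a neomycin marker, which permits G418 selection of stably transfected mammalian cells. No feature table accompanies the entry, so the origin of replication and the exact layout of the marker cassette are not stated. The use of an SV40pA reverse sequencing primer implies that an SV40 polyadenylation signal lies downstream of the coding region.

Expression is driven by the CMV promoter, a strong constitutive promoter in most mammalian cell lines. The insert is derived from human calreticulin (CALR), an abundant ER-lumenal chaperone, but is annotated as only its ER signal peptide rather than the full protein. Such a signal peptide directs the nascent fusion into the secretory pathway by co-translational translocation into the ER lumen. The record describes mCerulean as an N-terminal tag on the backbone. It does not say how the signal peptide and fluorescent protein are ordered, whether a linker separates them (the "5" in the name is not explained), or whether an ER retention motif such as KDEL is present.

The stated purpose is ER localization, with excitation at 433 nm and emission at 475 nm. The construct therefore serves as a cyan organelle marker for fluorescence microscopy of ER morphology and dynamics in live or fixed cells, and it can be combined with spectrally distinct reporters in multicolour imaging.
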