Addgene plasmid #55366: mCerulean-ER-5
Purpose: Localization: Endoplasmic Reticulum, Excitation: 433, Emission: 475
Depositing lab: Michael Davidson. Depositing organization: Florida State University, Tallahassee.
Backbone
  Vector backbone: mCerulean
  Backbone size w/o insert (bp): 4750
  Vector type: Mammalian Expression
  Selectable markers: Neomycin (select with G418)
Growth in bacteria
  Bacterial resistance: Kanamycin, 50 μg/mL
  Growth temperature: 37°C
  Growth strain: DH5alpha
  Copy number: High Copy
Gene/Insert
  Gene/Insert name: ER (alt name: NM_004343.3)
  Species: H. sapiens (human)
  Mutation: ER Signal Peptide
  Entrez Gene: CALR (a.k.a. CALR1, CRT, HEL-S-99n, RO, SSA, cC1qR)
  Promoter: CMV
  Tag / fusion protein: mCerulean (N terminal on backbone)
  Cloning method: Unknown
  Sequencing primers: 5′ CMV-F; 3′ SV40pA-R
Terms and licenses: Academic/Nonprofit Terms; Industry Terms: Not Available to Industry
Depositor comments: . Excitation = 433; Emission = 475
How to cite: mCerulean-ER-5 was a gift from Michael Davidson (Addgene plasmid # 55366 ; http://n2t.net/addgene:55366 ; RRID:Addgene_55366)
